>Addgene plasmid #235921 | pME_Cp_0_5_030_rpoB2_3'UTR_Cr | addgene full sequence | sequence record 488468 | Addgene NGS Result
GGTCTCGGCTTAATTCTATGCATAAATGAAATTATTTTATTATTTTTTTAATCACTTTATGAATCTGGTT
CTTTCATTTTTTAGAATCTTGTTAGCAAATTTCTCTACCAGAATGGGATGGCATTGGCAGTTGGAAAACC
CGGTACAAGTCAATACATTCTTTAGTTTTTTGCATATTCGAAAGGACGTCCCCTTACGGGACGTCCCTTT
TGGGACGCCAGTGGACGTCAGTGGCAGTGGTACCGCCACTGCCTCCTTCCCCTTCCCCTTCGGGACGTCC
CCTTACGGGAATATAAATATTAGTGGCAGTTGCCTCCTTCCCTTTCCCCTTCGGGACGTCCCCTTACGGG
AATATAAATATTAGTGGCAGTTGCCTCCTTCCCTTTCCCCTTCGGGACGTCCCCTTACGGGAATATAAAT
ATTAGTGGCAGTTGCCTCCTTCCCTTTCCCCTTCGGGACGTCCCCTTACGGGAATATAAATATTAGTGGC
AGTTGCCTCCTTCCCCTTCGGGCAAGTAAACTTAGGAGTATATAAATATAGGATGTTAATACTGCGGAGC
AGGCAGTGGCGGTACCACTGCCACTAAAATTTATTTGCCCGAAGGGGACGTCCTGCCAACTGCCTAGGCA
GCCAATAAATTTTATCGCAGTATATGTATATGCTTCCCCTTCTGGGATAGAAGTAAACATCTCCGAAGGC
ACGTTCTTTACGGTCTATATATTCTTGCAGTGGCTTGCGACTGCTACTAATGTAATGTTCCCAAGGGGTT
TAATCCCGATTTAAGCGCTTGAGACCACTCATCGCGACTAGTAGCGGCCGCTGCAGTCCGGCAAAAAAGG
GCAAGGTGTCACCACCCTGCCCTTTTTCTTTAAAACCGAAAAGATTACTTCGCGTTATGCAGGCTTCCTC
GCTCACTGACTCGCTGCGCTCGGTCGTTCGGCTGCGGCGAGCGGTATCAGCTCACTCAAAGGCGGTAATA
CGGTTATCCACAGAATCAGGGGATAACGCAGGAAAGAACATGTGAGCAAAAGGCCAGCAAAAGGCCAGGA
ACCGTAAAAAGGCCGCGTTGCTGGCGTTTTTCCACAGGCTCCGCCCCCCTGACGAGCATCACAAAAATCG
ACGCTCAAGTCAGAGGTGGCGAAACCCGACAGGACTATAAAGATACCAGGCGTTTCCCCCTGGAAGCTCC
CTCGTGCGCTCTCCTGTTCCGACCCTGCCGCTTACCGGATACCTGTCCGCCTTTCTCCCTTCGGGAAGCG
TGGCGCTTTCTCATAGCTCACGCTGTAGGTATCTCAGTTCGGTGTAGGTCGTTCGCTCCAAGCTGGGCTG
TGTGCACGAACCCCCCGTTCAGCCCGACCGCTGCGCCTTATCCGGTAACTATCGTCTTGAGTCCAACCCG
GTAAGACACGACTTATCGCCACTGGCAGCAGCCACTGGTAACAGGATTAGCAGAGCGAGGTATGTAGGCG
GTGCTACAGAGTTCTTGAAGTGGTGGCCTAACTACGGCTACACTAGAAGAACAGTATTTGGTATCTGCGC
TCTGCTGAAGCCAGTTACCTTCGGAAAAAGAGTTGGTAGCTCTTGATCCGGCAAACAAACCACCGCTGGT
AGCGGTGGTTTTTTTGTTTGCAAGCAGCAGATTACGCGCAGAAAAAAAGGATCTCAAGAAGATCCTTTGA
TCTTTTCTACGGGGTCTGACGCTCAGTGGAACGAAAACTCACGTTAAGGGATTTTGGTCATGAGATTATC
AAAAAGGATCTTCACCTAGATCCTTTTAAATTAAAAATGAAGTTTTAAATCAATCTAAAGTATATATGAG
TAAACTTGGTCTGACAGCTCGAGGCTTGGATTCTCACCAATAAAAAACGCCCGGCGGCAACCGAGCGTTC
TGAACAAATCCAGATGGAGTTCTGAGGTCATTACTGGATCTATCAACAGGAGTCCAAGCGAGCTCGATAT
CAAATTACGCCCCGCCCTGCCACTCGTCGCAGTACTGTTGTAATTCATTAAGCATTCTGCCGACATGGAA
GCCATCACAAACGGCATGATGAACCTGAATCGCCAGCGGCATCAGCACCTTGTCGCCTTGCGTATAATAT
TTGCCCATGGTGAAAACGGGGGCGAAGAAGTTGTCCATATTGGCCACGTTTAAATCAAAACTGGTGAAAC
TCACCCAGGGATTGGCTGATACGAAAAACATATTCTCAATAAACCCTTTAGGGAAATAGGCCAGGTTTTC
ACCGTAACACGCCACATCTTGCGAATATATGTGTAGAAACTGCCGGAAATCGTCGTGGTATTCACTCCAG
AGTGATGAAAACGTTTCAGTTTGCTCATGGAAAACGGTGTAACAAGGGTGAACACTATCCCATATCACCA
GCTCACCGTCTTTCATTGCCATACGAAATTCCGGATGAGCATTCATCAGGCGGGCAAGAATGTGAATAAA
GGCCGGATAAAACTTGTGCTTATTTTTCTTTACGGTCTTTAAAAAGGCCGTAATATCCAGCTGAACGGTC
TGGTTATAGGTACATTGAGCAACTGACTGAAATGCCTCAAAATGTTCTTTACGATGCCATTGGGATATAT
CAACGGTGGTATATCCAGTGATTTTTTTCTCCATTTTAGCTTCCTTAGCTCCTGAAAATCTCGATAACTC
AAAAAATACGCCCGGTAGTGATCTTATTTCATTATGGTGAAAGTTGGAACCTCTTACGTGCCCGATCAAC
TCGAGTGCCACCTGACGTCTAAGAAACCATTATTATCATGACATTAACCTATAAAAATAGGCGTATCACG
AGGCAGAATTTCAGATAAAAAAAATCCTTAGCTTTCGCTAAGGATGATTTCTGGAATTCGCGGCCGCTTC
TAGAGCGATGAGT
Features (pLannotate 1.2.2; 8 found; start..end, strand, type, name):
    807..826     +  misc_feature   BioBrick suffix: universal suffix for all parts
    827..884     +  terminator     his operon terminator: This putative transcriptin terminator from the E. coli his operon has a 2-bp deletion introduced during synthesis. Its efficiency has not been determined.
   1079..1667    -  rep_origin     ori: high-copy-number ColE1/pMB1/pBR322/pUC origin of replication
   1850..1944    -  terminator     lambda t0 terminator: transcription terminator from phage lambda
   1968..2624    -  CDS            cat: CAT_ECOLX - Experimental evidence at protein level: Swiss-Prot protein existence level 1. This enzyme is an effector of chloramphenicol resistance in bacteria. From Escherichia coli. This protein is used as a marker in many commonly used cloning vectors, such as pACYC184.
   2625..2722    -  promoter       cat promoter: promoter of the E. coli cat gene encoding chloramphenicol acetyltransferase
   2808..2851    -  terminator     bacterial terminator: putative bacterial transcription terminator
   2854..2875    +  misc_feature   BioBrick prefix: BioBrick prefix for parts that do not start with "ATG"
