[The description below was written by a language model from this plasmid's Addgene catalogue record and pLannotate feature annotations shown in this document.]
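Description:
pME_Cp_0_5_030_rpoB2_3'UTR_Cr is a small synthetic-biology part plasmid (2,883 nt in the sequenced record) that stores the 3' untranslated region of the Chlamydomonas reinhardtii chloroplast gene rpoB2 as a reusable building block. It is built on the pME_Cp_UAV_GFP backbone (about 2.1 kb without insert). The 782 bp insert was introduced through BsaI sites that were destroyed during cloning, which is consistent with Golden Gate-style entry of a part into an acceptor vector. The backbone name suggests that a GFP dropout cassette was replaced, but the record does not state this explicitly. The plasmid is maintained in E. coli through a high-copy ColE1/pUC-type origin. Selection is with chloramphenicol, conferred by the cat (chloramphenicol acetyltransferase) gene under its native cat promoter and followed by the lambda t0 terminator.

The feature table annotates only backbone elements. The insert itself, which falls in the unannotated region upstream of the BioBrick suffix, was not recognised by the annotation tool. The cloning region is bracketed by BioBrick prefix and suffix sequences and insulated by bacterial terminators (a his operon terminator and a putative bacterial terminator), which limit transcriptional read-through between the part and the backbone. The plasmid carries no promoter, coding sequence or algal selection marker for the part, so it is not an expression construct on its own. It belongs to a modular toolkit for chloroplast engineering in Chlamydomonas. There, a 3'UTR element of this kind would be combined with promoters, 5'UTRs and coding sequences into transcription units, and it typically influences transcript processing and stability.
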