Addgene plasmid #235921: pME_Cp_0_5_030_rpoB2_3'UTR_Cr
Purpose: rpoB2 3'UTR Chlamydomonas reinhardtii
Depositing lab: Tobias Erb. Depositing organization: Max Planck Institute for Terrestrial Microbiology. Publication: A modular high-throughput approach for advancing synthetic biology in the chloroplast of Chlamydomonas. Inckemann RM, Chotel T, Burgis M, Brinkmann CK, Andreas L, Baumann J, Sharma P, Klose M, Barrett J, Ries F, Paczia N, Glatter T, Mackinder LCM, Willmund F, Erb TJ. Nat Plants. 2025 Nov;11(11):2332-2349. doi: 10.1038/s41477-025-02126-2. Epub 2025 Nov 3. PubMed 41184475.
Backbone
  Vector backbone: pME_Cp_UAV_GFP
  Backbone size w/o insert (bp): 2101
  Vector type: Synthetic Biology
Growth in bacteria
  Bacterial resistance: Chloramphenicol, 25 μg/mL
  Growth temperature: 37°C
  Growth strain: DH5alpha
  Copy number: High Copy
Gene/Insert
  Gene/Insert name: rpoB2 3'UTR
  Species: Chlamydomonas reinhardtii
  Insert size (bp): 782
  Cloning method: Restriction Enzyme; 5′ cloning site BsaI (destroyed during cloning); 3′ cloning site BsaI (destroyed during cloning)
  Sequencing primers: 5′ CGTATCACGAGGCAGAATTTC; 3′ CCTGCATAACGCGAAGTAATC
Terms and licenses: Academic/Nonprofit Terms; Industry Terms: Not Available to Industry
Depositor comments: Please visit https://doi.org/10.1101/2024.05.08.593163 for bioRxiv preprint.
How to cite: pME_Cp_0_5_030_rpoB2_3'UTR_Cr was a gift from Tobias Erb (Addgene plasmid # 235921 ; http://n2t.net/addgene:235921 ; RRID:Addgene_235921)
